>Addgene plasmid #145501 | pGBW-m4046220 | depositor full sequence | sequence record 287678 | Full Sequence
GCGGCCGCTTGCTATATTGAAGTACGGATTAGAAGCCGCCGAGCGGGCGACAGCCCTCCGACGGAAGACT
CTCCTCCGTGCGTCCTCGTCTTCACCGGTCGCGTTCCTGAAACGCAGATGTGCCTCGCGCCGCACTGCTC
CGAACAATAAAGATTCTACAATACTAGCTTTTATGGTTATGAAGAGGAAAAATTGGCAGTAACCTGGCCC
CACAAACCTTCAAATTAACGAATCAAATTAACAACCATAGGATGATAATGCGATTAGTTTTTTAGCCTTA
TTTCTGGGGTAATTAATCAGCGAAGCGATGATTTTTGATCTATTAACAGATATATAAATGGAAAAGCTGC
ATAACCACTTTAACTAATACTTTCAACATTTTCAGTTTGTATTACTTCTTATTCAAATGTCATAAAAGTA
TCAACAAAAAATTGTTAATATACCTCTATACTTTAACGTCAAGGAGAAAAAACTATAATGAAAATGTCAG
ATGTAAAGTGCACATCAGTAGTCTTACTCTCAGTTTTGCAACAACTCAGAGTAGAATCATCATCTAAATT
GTGGGCTCAATGTGTCCAGTTACACAATGACATTCTCTTAGCTAAAGATACTACTGAAGCCTTTGAAAAA
ATGGTTTCACTACTTTCTGTTTTGCTTTCCATGCAGGGTGCTGTAGACATAAACAAGCTTTGTGAAGAAA
TGCTGGACAACAGGGCAACCTTACTCGTGCCGAGAGGTTCTCACCATCATCACCATCATTAAACAGGCCC
CTTTTCCTTTGTCGATATCATGTAATTAGTTATGTCACGCTTACATTCACGCCCTCCTCCCACATCCGCT
CTAACCGAAAAGGAAGGAGTTAGACAACCTGAAGTCTAGGTCCCTATTTATTTTTTTTAATAGTTATGTT
AGTATTAAGAACGTTATTTATATTTCAAATTTTTCTTTTTTTTCTGTACAAAGCGGCCGCCGAACCACTA
GTGCACTGCAGTACACGGTTTCCTTGAAATTTTTTTGATTCGGTAATCTCCGAACAGAAGGAAGAACGAA
GGAAGGAGCACAGACTTAGATTGGTATATATACGCATATGTAGTGTTGAAGAAACATGAAATTGCCCAGT
ATTCTTAACCCAACTGCACAGAACAAAAACGTGCAGGAAACGAAGATAAATCATGTCGAAAGCTACATAT
AAGGAACGTGCTGCTACTCATCCTAGTCCTGTTGCTGCCAAGCTATTTAATATCATGCACGAAAAGCAAA
CAAACTTGTGTGCTTCATTGGATGTTCGTACCACCAAGGAATTACTGGAGTTAGTTGAAGCATTAGGTCC
CAAAATTTGTTTACTAAAAACACATGTGGATATCTTGACTGATTTTTCCATGGAGGGCACAGTTAAGCCG
CTAAAGGCATTATCCGCCAAGTACAATTTTTTACTCTTCGAGGACAGAAAATTTGCTGACATTGGTAATA
CAGTCAAATTGCAGTACTCTGCGGGTGTATACAGAATAGCAGAATGGGCAGACATTACGAATGCACACGG
TGTGGTGGGCCCAGGTATTGTTAGCGGTTTGAAGCAGGCGGCAGAAGAAGTAACAAAGGAACCTAGAGGC
CTTTTGATGTTAGCAGAATTGTCATGCAAGGGCTCCCTATCTACTGGAGAATATACTAAGGGTACTGTTG
ACATTGCGAAGAGCGACAAAGATTTTGTTATCGGCTTTATTGCTCAAAGAGACATGGGTGGAAGAGATGA
AGGTTACGATTGGTTGATTATGACACCCGGTGTGGGTTTAGATGACAAGGGAGATGCATTGGGTCAACAG
TATAGAACCGTGGATGATGTGGTTTCTACAGGATCTGACATTATTATTGTTGGAAGAGGACTATTTGCAA
AGGGAAGGGATGCTAAGGTAGAGGGTGAACGTTACAGAAAAGCAGGCTGGGAAGCATATTTGAGAAGATG
CGGCCAGCAAAACTAAAAAACTGTATTATAAGTAAATGCATGTATACTAAACTCACAAATTAGAGCTTCA
ATTTAATTATATCAGTTATTACCCGAGTAACGAAGCATCTGTGCTTCATTTTGTAGAACAAAAATGCAAC
GCGAGAGCGCTAATTTTTCAAACAAAGAATCTGAGCTGCATTTTTACAGAACAGAAATGCAACGCGAAAG
CGCTATTTTACCAACGAAGAATCTGTGCTTCATTTTTGTAAAACAAAAATGCAACGCGAGAGCGCTAATT
TTTCAAACAAAGAATCTGAGCTGCATTTTTACAGAACAGAAATGCAACGCGAGAGCGCTATTTTACCAAC
AAAGAATCTATACTTCTTTTTTGTTCTACAAAAATGCATCCCGAGAGCGCTATTTTTCTAACAAAGCATC
TTAGATTACTTTTTTTCTCCTTTGTGCGCTCTATAATGCAGTCTCTTGATAACTTTTTGCACTGTAGGTC
CGTTAAGGTTAGAAGAAGGCTACTTTGGTGTCTATTTTCTCTTCCATAAAAAAAGCCTGACTCCACTTCC
CGCGTTTACTGATTACTAGCGAAGCTGCGGGTGCATTTTTTCAAGATAAAGGCATCCCCGATTATATTCT
ATACCGATGTGGATTGCGCATACTTTGTGAACAGAAAGTGATAGCGTTGATGATTCTTCATTGGTCAGAA
AATTATGAACGGTTTCTTCTATTTTGTCTCTATATACTACGTATAGGAAATGTTTACATTTTCGTATTGT
TTTCGATTCACTCTATGAATAGTTCTTACTACAATTTTTTTGTCTAAAGAGTAATACTAGAGATAAACAT
AAAAAATGTAGAGGTCGAGTTTAGATGCAAGTTCAAGGAGCGAAAGGTGGATGGGTAGGTTATATAGGGA
TATAGCACAGAGATATATAGCAAAGAGATACTTTTGAGCAATGTTTGTGGAAGCGGTATTCGCAATATTT
TAGTAGCTCGTTACAGTCCGGTGCGTTTTTGGTTTTTTGAAAGTGCGTCATCAGAGCGCTTTTGGTTTTC
AAAAGCGCTCTGAAGTTCCTATACTTTCTAGCTAGAGAATAGGAACTTCCCGAGCGGCCGCGTGTTACAA
GCTTGACTCCAGCGTAACTGGACTGCAATCAACTCACTGGCTCACCTTCACGGGTGGGCCTTTCTTCGGT
AGAAAATCAAAGGATCTTCTTGAGATCCTTTTTTTCTGCGCGTAATCTGCTGCTTGCAAACAAAAAAACC
ACCGCTACCAGCGGTGGTTTGTTTGCCGGATCAAGAGCTACCAACTCTTTTTCCGAGGTAACTGGCTTCA
GCAGAGCGCAGATACCAAATACTGTTCTTCTAGTGTAGCCGTAGTTAGGCCACCACTTCAAGAACTCTGT
AGCACCGCCTACATACCTCGCTCTGCTAATCCTGTTACCAGTGGCTGCTGCCAGTGGCGATAAGTCGTGT
CTTACCGGGTTGGACTCAAGACGATAGTTACCGGATAAGGCGCAGCGGTCGGGCTGAACGGGGGGTTCGT
GCACACAGCCCAGCTTGGAGCGAACGACCTACACCGAACTGAGATACCTACAGCGTGAGCTATGAGAAAG
CGCCACGCTTCCCGAAGGGAGAAAGGCGGACAGGTATCCGGTAAGCGGCAGGGTCGGAACAGGAGAGCGC
ACGAGGGAGCTTCCAGGGGTAAACGCCTGGTATCTTTATAGTCCTGTCGGGTTTCGCCACCTCTGACTTG
AGCATCGATTTTTGTGATGCTCGTCAGGGGGGCGGAGCCTATGGAAAAACGCCAGCAACGCAGAAAGGCC
CACCCGAAGGTGAGCCAGGTGATTACATTTGGGCCCTCATCAGAGGTTTTCACCGTCATCACCGAAACGC
GCGAGGCAGCTGCGGTAAAGCTCATCAGCGTGGTCGTGAAGCGATTCACAGATGTCTGCCTGTTCATCCG
CGTCCAGCTCGTTGAGTTTCTCCAGAAGCGTTAATGTCTGGCTTCTGATAAAGCGGGCCATGTTAAGGGC
GGTTTTTTCCTGTTTGGTCACTTACCAATGCTTAATCAGTGAGGCACCTATCTCAGCGATCTGTCTATTT
CGTTCATCCATAGTTGCCTGACTCCCCGTCGTGTAGATAACTACGATGCGGGAGGGCTTACCATCTGGCC
CCAGTGCTGCAATGATACCGCGAGACCCACGCTCACCGGCTCCAGATTTATCAGCAATAAACCAGCCAGC
CGGGAGGGCCGAGCGCAGAAGTGATCCTGCAACTTTATCCGCCTCCATCCAGTCTATTAATTGTTGCCGG
GAAGCTAGAGTAAGTAGTTCGCCAGTTAATAGTTTGCGCAACGTTGTTGCCATTGCTACAGGCATCGTGG
TGTCACGCTCGTCGTTTGGTATGGCTTCATTCAGCTCCGGTTCCCAACGATCAAGGCGAGTTACATGATC
CCCCATGTTGTGCAAAAAAGCGGTTAGCTCCTTCGGTCCTCCGATCGTTGCCAGAAGTAAGTTGGCCGCA
GTGTTATCACTCATGGTTATGGCAGCACTGCATAATTCTCTTACTGTCATGCCATCCGTGAGATGCTTTT
CTGTGACTGGTGAGTACTCAACCAAGTCATTCTGAGAATAGTGTATGCGGCGACCGAGTTGCTCTTGCCC
GGCGTCAATACGGGATAATACCGCGCCACATAGCAGAACTTTAAAAGTGCTCATCATTGGAAAACGTTCT
TCGGGGCGTAAACTCTCAAGGATCTTACCGCTGTTGAGATCCAGTTCGATGTAACCCACTCGTGCACCCA
ACTGATCTTCAGCATCTTTTACTTTCACCAGCGTTTCTGGGTGAGCAAAAACAGGAAGGCAAAATGCCGC
AAAAAAGGGAATAAGGGCGACACGGAAATGTTGAATACTCATTTTAGCTTCCTTAGCTCCTGAAAATCTC
GATAACTCAAAAAATACGCCCGGTAGTGATCTTATTTCATTATGGTGAAAGTTGGAACCTCTTACGTGCC
GATCAAGTCAAAAGCCTCCGGTCGGAGGCTTTTGACTTTCTGCTATGGAGGTCAGGTATGATTTAAATGG
TCAGTTAGA
Features (pLannotate 1.2.2; 12 found; start..end, strand, type, name):
     25..466     +  promoter       GAL1 promoter: S. cerevisiae GAL1; inducible promoter, regulated by Gal4
    788..960     +  terminator     CYC1 terminator (fragment): S. cerevisiae CYC1; transcription terminator for CYC1
    996..1172    +  promoter       URA3 promoter (fragment): S. cerevisiae URA3
   1173..1976    +  CDS            URA3: orotidine-5'-phosphate decarboxylase, required for uracil biosynthesis; S. cerevisiae URA3; yeast auxotrophic marker, counterselectable with 5-fluoroorotic acid (5-FOA)
   2059..3041    -  rep_origin     2μ ori: yeast 2μ plasmid origin of replication
   3119..3148    +  terminator     T3Te terminator: phage T3 early transcription terminator
   3170..3757    +  rep_origin     ori: high-copy-number ColE1/pMB1/pBR322/pUC origin of replication
   3769..3796    -  terminator     T7Te terminator: phage T7 early transcription terminator
   3820..4011    -  CDS            rop: Rop protein, which maintains plasmids at low copy number; rop
   4012..4872    -  CDS            AmpR: β-lactamase; bla; confers resistance to ampicillin, carbenicillin, and related antibiotics
   4873..4975    -  promoter       cat promoter: promoter of the E. coli cat gene encoding chloramphenicol acetyltransferase
   4976..5007    -  terminator     tonB terminator: bidirectional E. coli tonB-P14 transcription terminator
