[The description below was written by a language model from this plasmid's Addgene catalogue record and pLannotate feature annotations shown in this document.]
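Description:
pGBW-m4046220 is an E. coli–S. cerevisiae shuttle plasmid for galactose-inducible expression of the SARS-CoV-2 non-structural protein 7 (nsp7) in budding yeast. In bacteria it replicates from a ColE1/pUC-type origin and is selected with ampicillin through a β-lactamase gene, which the annotation places downstream of a cat promoter. A short rop-like CDS is also annotated next to AmpR, although the catalogue entry lists the plasmid as high copy. Several short bacterial terminators (T3Te, T7Te, tonB) flank the origin and resistance modules and presumably insulate them from read-through transcription. In yeast, the 2μ origin supports episomal multicopy maintenance. The URA3 marker, with its own promoter, complements uracil auxotrophy and can be counterselected with 5-FOA.

The expression cassette consists of the GAL1 promoter, which is regulated by Gal4 and induced by galactose, followed by the insert region and a CYC1 terminator fragment. The nsp7 coding sequence itself was not annotated by the feature tool, but the gap between promoter and terminator is consistent with the recorded insert of about 240 bp plus tag sequence. According to the record, the insert is wild type, was made by gene synthesis, and corresponds to the nsp7 cleavage product of the viral ORF1ab polyprotein. It is fused at its C terminus to a backbone-encoded thrombin cleavage site and 6xHis tag, which allows affinity purification and later tag removal. The listing of S. cerevisiae among the insert species may reflect codon optimisation, but the record does not state this. The stated purpose is yeast expression of nsp7, and the cleavable His tag would suit production of the protein for purification, though no specific downstream application is recorded.
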