Addgene plasmid #145501: pGBW-m4046220
Purpose: Yeast Expression plasmid for SARS-CoV-2 nsp7
Depositing lab: Ginkgo Bioworks & Benjie Chen. Depositing organization: Ginkgo Bioworks.
Backbone
  Vector backbone: AmpR; 2u URA3
  Backbone size w/o insert (bp): 4078
  Vector type: Yeast Expression
  Selectable markers: URA3
Growth in bacteria
  Bacterial resistance: Ampicillin, 100 μg/mL
  Growth temperature: 37°C
  Growth strain: DH5alpha
  Copy number: High Copy
Gene/Insert
  Gene/Insert name: SARS-CoV-2 nsp7
  Species: S. cerevisiae (budding yeast); Severe acute respiratory syndrome coronavirus 2
  Insert size (bp): 242
  Mutation: wt
  Entrez Gene: ORF1ab (a.k.a. GU280_gp01)
  Promoter: pGAL1
  Tag / fusion protein: Cleavable thrombin;6xHIS (C terminal on backbone)
  Cloning method: Unknown
Resource information
  A portion of this plasmid was derived from a plasmid made by: GinkgoBioworks
Depositor comments: NCBI Reference Sequence: YP_009725303.1Created by gene synthesis with Not1 site.
How to cite: pGBW-m4046220 was a gift from Ginkgo Bioworks & Benjie Chen (Addgene plasmid # 145501 ; http://n2t.net/addgene:145501 ; RRID:Addgene_145501)
